Addgene plasmid #218454: JO-pH720-SARS-CoV-2-S-tail-Cys1254Ala-Thr1273Glu
Purpose: Bacterial expression plasmid for the cytosolic tail of SARS-CoV-2 spike (with Cys1254Ala and Thr1273Glu substitutions) and an N-terminal eXact tag
Depositing lab: Syed Saif Hasan. Depositing organization: University of Maryland, Baltimore. Publication: A single C-terminal residue controls SARS-CoV-2 spike trafficking and incorporation into VLPs. Dey D, Qing E, He Y, Chen Y, Jennings B, Cohn W, Singh S, Gakhar L, Schnicker NJ, Pierce BG, Whitelegge JP, Doray B, Orban J, Gallagher T, Hasan SS. Nat Commun. 2023 Dec 15;14(1):8358. doi: 10.1038/s41467-023-44076-3. PubMed 38102143.
Backbone
  Vector backbone: pH720
  Vector type: Bacterial Expression
Growth in bacteria
  Bacterial resistance: Ampicillin, 100 μg/mL
  Growth temperature: 37°C
  Growth strain: DH5alpha
  Copy number: Unknown
Gene/Insert
  Gene/Insert name: Cytosolic tail of SARS-CoV-2 spike carrying an N-terminal eXact tag and Cys1254Ala and Thr1273Glu substitutions (alt name: Cientized Spike Tail-NMR)
  Species: SARS-CoV-2
  GenBank ID: 43740568
  Entrez Gene: S (a.k.a. GU280_gp02, spike glycoprotein)
  Tag / fusion protein: eXact (N terminal on insert)
  Cloning method: Unknown
  Sequencing primers: 5′ T7 promoter
Terms and licenses: Academic/Nonprofit Terms; Industry Terms: Not Available to Industry
How to cite: JO-pH720-SARS-CoV-2-S-tail-Cys1254Ala-Thr1273Glu was a gift from Syed Saif Hasan (Addgene plasmid # 218454 ; http://n2t.net/addgene:218454 ; RRID:Addgene_218454)
