[The description below was written by a language model from this plasmid's Addgene catalogue record and pLannotate feature annotations shown in this document.]
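Description:
JO-pH720-SARS-CoV-2-S-tail-Cys1254Ala-Thr1273Glu is a 6,084 bp bacterial expression plasmid built on the pH720 backbone for producing the cytosolic tail of the SARS-CoV-2 spike glycoprotein in E. coli. The annotated backbone has a pBR322/pET-like architecture: a ColE1/pMB1-family origin accompanied by rop and the bom mobility region, an ampicillin resistance gene (β-lactamase) with its own promoter for selection, and several interrupted fragments of the tetracycline resistance gene that are remnants of the parental vector rather than a functional marker. The catalogue lists copy number as unknown, although the presence of rop normally restrains copy number.

Expression is driven by a T7 promoter fused to a lac operator, followed by the T7 gene 10 ribosome binding site and ending at a T7 terminator. The plasmid also carries lacI with its promoter, so transcription is repressed until IPTG is added in a host supplying T7 RNA polymerase. The spike tail carries Cys1254Ala and Thr1273Glu substitutions and an N-terminal eXact tag. The automated annotation does not label the spike segment itself. Instead, it marks the upstream part of the reading frame as fragments resembling an albumin-binding domain and a subtilisin-family protease, the latter being consistent with the eXact tag, which is derived from a subtilisin prodomain and allows affinity capture and on-column cleavage on an engineered subtilisin resin. The unannotated stretch between this region and the terminator presumably holds the short tail sequence. The insert's alternative name mentions NMR, and the associated study concerns how a C-terminal residue controls spike trafficking and incorporation into virus-like particles, suggesting use of the purified peptide in structural and binding studies.
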