Features (pLannotate 1.2.2; 20 found; start..end, strand, type, name):
    134..211     +  promoter       lacI promoter: lacI
    212..1294    +  CDS            lacI: lac repressor; lacI; The lac repressor binds to the lac operator to inhibit transcription in E. coli. This inhibition can be relieved by adding lactose or isopropyl-β-D-thiogalactopyranoside (IPTG).
   1307..1328    +  protein_bind   CAP binding site: CAP binding activates transcription in the presence of cAMP. E. coli catabolite activator protein
   1343..1967    +  CDS            TcR (fragment): tetracycline efflux protein; tet; confers resistance to tetracycline
   2209..2589    -  CDS            YPB1_ECOLX: Protein predicted: Swiss-Prot protein existence level 4. From Escherichia coli.
   2606..2797    +  CDS            rop: Rop protein, which maintains plasmids at low copy number; rop
   2899..3038    +  misc_feature   bom: basis of mobility region from pBR322
   3224..3812    -  rep_origin     ori: high-copy-number ColE1/pMB1/pBR322/pUC origin of replication
   3983..4843    -  CDS            AmpR: β-lactamase; bla; confers resistance to ampicillin, carbenicillin, and related antibiotics
   4844..4948    -  promoter       AmpR promoter: bla
   5061..5089    +  promoter       tet promoter: E. coli promoter for tetracycline efflux protein gene
   5137..5241    +  CDS            TcR (fragment): tetracycline efflux protein; tet; confers resistance to tetracycline
   5264..5311    -  terminator     T7 terminator: transcription terminator for bacteriophage T7 RNA polymerase
   5319..5358    -  CDS            SET1 (fragment): solubility-enhancement tag derived from T7 phage gene 10B
   5459..5674    -  CDS            TKSU_THEKO (fragment): Experimental evidence at protein level: Swiss-Prot protein existence level 1. Has a broad substrate specificity with a slight preference to large hydrophobic amino acid residues at the P1 position. From Thermococcus kodakarensis (strain ATCC BAA-918 / JCM 12380 / KOD1) (Pyrococcus kodakaraensis (strain KOD1)).
   5666..5812    -  CDS            pab (fragment): PAB_FINMA - Experimental evidence at protein level: Swiss-Prot protein existence level 1. Binds serum albumin. From Finegoldia magna (Peptostreptococcus magnus).
   5829..5851    -  RBS            RBS: efficient ribosome binding site from bacteriophage T7 gene 10 (Olins and Rangwala, 1989)
   5866..5890    -  protein_bind   lac operator: The lac repressor binds to the lac operator to inhibit transcription in E. coli. This inhibition can be relieved by adding lactose or isopropyl-β-D-thiogalactopyranoside (IPTG). lac repressor encoded by lacI
   5891..5909    -  promoter       T7 promoter: promoter for bacteriophage T7 RNA polymerase
   5931..126     +  CDS            TcR (fragment) (across the origin): tetracycline efflux protein; tet; confers resistance to tetracycline
>Addgene plasmid #218454 | JO-pH720-SARS-CoV-2-S-tail-Cys1254Ala-Thr1273Glu | addgene full sequence | sequence record 436194 | Addgene NGS Result
GTGGCCGGGGGACTGTTGGGCGCCATCTCCTTGCATGCACCATTCCTTGCGGCGGCGGTGCTCAACGGCC
TCAACCTACTACTGGGCTGCTTCCTAATGCAGGAGTCGCATAAGGGAGAGCGTCGAGATCCCGGACACCA
TCGAATGGCGCAAAACCTTTCGCGGTATGGCATGATAGCGCCCGGAAGAGAGTCAATTCAGGGTGGTGAA
TGTGAAACCAGTAACGTTATACGATGTCGCAGAGTATGCCGGTGTCTCTTATCAGACCGTTTCCCGCGTG
GTGAACCAGGCCAGCCACGTTTCTGCGAAAACGCGGGAAAAAGTGGAAGCGGCGATGGCGGAGCTGAATT
ACATTCCCAACCGCGTGGCACAACAACTGGCGGGCAAACAGTCGTTGCTGATTGGCGTTGCCACCTCCAG
TCTGGCCCTGCACGCGCCGTCGCAAATTGTCGCGGCGATTAAATCTCGCGCCGATCAACTGGGTGCCAGC
GTGGTGGTGTCGATGGTAGAACGAAGCGGCGTCGAAGCCTGTAAAGCGGCGGTGCACAATCTTCTCGCGC
AACGCGTCAGTGGGCTGATCATTAACTATCCGCTGGATGACCAGGATGCCATTGCTGTGGAAGCTGCCTG
CACTAATGTTCCGGCGTTATTTCTTGATGTCTCTGACCAGACACCCATCAACAGTATTATTTTCTCCCAT
GAAGACGGTACGCGACTGGGCGTGGAGCATCTGGTCGCATTGGGTCACCAGCAAATCGCGCTGTTAGCGG
GCCCATTAAGTTCTGTCTCGGCGCGTCTGCGTCTGGCTGGCTGGCATAAATATCTCACTCGCAATCAAAT
TCAGCCGATAGCGGAACGGGAAGGCGACTGGAGTGCCATGTCCGGTTTTCAACAAACCATGCAAATGCTG
AATGAGGGCATCGTTCCCACTGCGATGCTGGTTGCCAACGATCAGATGGCGCTGGGCGCAATGCGCGCCA
TTACCGAGTCCGGGCTGCGCGTTGGTGCGGATATCTCGGTAGTGGGATACGACGATACCGAAGACAGCTC
ATGTTATATCCCGCCGTTAACCACCATCAAACAGGATTTTCGCCTGCTGGGGCAAACCAGCGTGGACCGC
TTGCTGCAACTCTCTCAGGGCCAGGCGGTGAAGGGCAATCAGCTGTTGCCCGTCTCACTGGTGAAAAGAA
AAACCACCCTGGCGCCCAATACGCAAACCGCCTCTCCCCGCGCGTTGGCCGATTCATTAATGCAGCTGGC
ACGACAGGTTTCCCGACTGGAAAGCGGGCAGTGAGCGCAACGCAATTAATGTAAGTTAGCTCACTCATTA
GGCACCGGGATCTCGACCGATGCCCTTGAGAGCCTTCAACCCAGTCAGCTCCTTCCGGTGGGCGCGGGGC
ATGACTATCGTCGCCGCACTTATGACTGTCTTCTTTATCATGCAACTCGTAGGACAGGTGCCGGCAGCGC
TCTGGGTCATTTTCGGCGAGGACCGCTTTCGCTGGAGCGCGACGATGATCGGCCTGTCGCTTGCGGTATT
CGGAATCTTGCACGCCCTCGCTCAAGCCTTCGTCACTGGTCCCGCCACCAAACGTTTCGGCGAGAAGCAG
GCCATTATCGCCGGCATGGCGGCCGACGCGCTGGGCTACGTCTTGCTGGCGTTCGCGACGCGAGGCTGGA
TGGCCTTCCCCATTATGATTCTTCTCGCTTCCGGCGGCATCGGGATGCCCGCGTTGCAGGCCATGCTGTC
CAGGCAGGTAGATGACGACCATCAGGGACAGCTTCAAGGATCGCTCGCGGCTCTTACCAGCCTAACTTCG
ATCATTGGACCGCTGATCGTCACGGCGATTTATGCCGCCTCGGCGAGCACATGGAACGGGTTGGCATGGA
TTGTAGGCGCCGCCCTATACCTTGTCTGCCTCCCCGCGTTGCGTCGCGGTGCATGGAGCCGGGCCACCTC
GACCTGAATGGAAGCCGGCGGCACCTCGCTAACGGATTCACCACTCCAAGAATTGGAGCCAATCAATTCT
TGCGGAGAACTGTGAATGCGCAAACCAACCCTTGGCAGAACATATCCATCGCGTCCGCCATCTCCAGCAG
CCGCACGCGGCGCATCTCGGGCAGCGTTGGGTCCTGGCCACGGGTGCGCATGATCGTGCTCCTGTCGTTG
AGGACCCGGCTAGGCTGGCGGGGTTGCCTTACTGGTTAGCAGAATGAATCACCGATACGCGAGCGAACGT
GAAGCGACTGCTGCTGCAAAACGTCTGCGACCTGAGCAACAACATGAATGGTCTTCGGTTTCCGTGTTTC
GTAAAGTCTGGAAACGCGGAAGTCAGCGCCCTGCACCATTATGTTCCGGATCTGCATCGCAGGATGCTGC
TGGCTACCCTGTGGAACACCTACATCTGTATTAACGAAGCGCTGGCATTGACCCTGAGTGATTTTTCTCT
GGTCCCGCCGCATCCATACCGCCAGTTGTTTACCCTCACAACGTTCCAGTAACCGGGCATGTTCATCATC
AGTAACCCGTATCGTGAGCATCCTCTCTCGTTTCATCGGTATCATTACCCCCATGAACAGAAATCCCCCT
TACACGGAGGCATCAGTGACCAAACAGGAAAAAACCGCCCTTAACATGGCCCGCTTTATCAGAAGCCAGA
CATTAACGCTTCTGGAGAAACTCAACGAGCTGGACGCGGATGAACAGGCAGACATCTGTGAATCGCTTCA
CGACCACGCTGATGAGCTTTACCGCAGCTGCCTCGCGCGTTTCGGTGATGACGGTGAAAACCTCTGACAC
ATGCAGCTCCCGGAGACGGTCACAGCTTGTCTGTAAGCGGATGCCGGGAGCAGACAAGCCCGTCAGGGCG
CGTCAGCGGGTGTTGGCGGGTGTCGGGGCGCAGCCATGACCCAGTCACGTAGCGATAGCGGAGTGTATAC
TGGCTTAACTATGCGGCATCAGAGCAGATTGTACTGAGAGTGCACCATTGCGGTGTGAAATACCGCACAG
ATGCGTAAGGAGAAAATACCGCATCAGGCGCTGTTCCGCTTCCTCGCTCACTGACTCGCTGCGCTCGGTC
GTTCGGCTGCGGCGAGCGGTATCAGCTCACTCAAAGGCGGTAATACGGTTATCCACAGAATCAGGGGATA
ACGCAGGAAAGAACATGTGAGCAAAAGGCCAGCAAAAGGCCAGGAACCGTAAAAAGGCCGCGTTGCTGGC
GTTTTTCCATAGGCTCCGCCCCCCTGACGAGCATCACAAAAATCGACGCTCAAGTCAGAGGTGGCGAAAC
CCGACAGGACTATAAAGATACCAGGCGTTTCCCCCTGGAAGCTCCCTCGTGCGCTCTCCTGTTCCGACCC
TGCCGCTTACCGGATACCTGTCCGCCTTTCTCCCTTCGGGAAGCGTGGCGCTTTCTCATAGCTCACGCTG
TAGGTATCTCAGTTCGGTGTAGGTCGTTCGCTCCAAGCTGGGCTGTGTGCACGAACCCCCCGTTCAGCCC
GACCGCTGCGCCTTATCCGGTAACTATCGTCTTGAGTCCAACCCGGTAAGACACGACTTATCGCCACTGG
CAGCAGCCACTGGTAACAGGATTAGCAGAGCGAGGTATGTAGGCGGTGCTACAGAGTTCTTGAAGTGGTG
GCCTAACTACGGCTACACTAGAAGGACAGTATTTGGTATCTGCGCTCTGCTGAAGCCAGTTACCTTCGGA
AAAAGAGTTGGTAGCTCTTGATCCGGCAAACAAACCACCGCTGGTAGCGGTGGTTTTTTTGTTTGCAAGC
AGCAGATTACGCGCAGAAAAAAAGGATCTCAAGAAGATCCTTTGATCTTTTCTACGGGGTCTGACGCTCA
GTGGAACGAAAACTCACGTTAAGGGATTTTGGTCATGAGATTATCAAAAAGGATCTTCACCTAGATCCTT
TTAAATTAAAAATGAAGTTTTAAATCAATCTAAAGTATATATGAGTAAACTTGGTCTGACAGTTACCAAT
GCTTAATCAGTGAGGCACCTATCTCAGCGATCTGTCTATTTCGTTCATCCATAGTTGCCTGACTCCCCGT
CGTGTAGATAACTACGATACGGGAGGGCTTACCATCTGGCCCCAGTGCTGCAATGATACCGCGAGACCCA
CGCTCACCGGCTCCAGATTTATCAGCAATAAACCAGCCAGCCGGAAGGGCCGAGCGCAGAAGTGGTCCTG
CAACTTTATCCGCCTCCATCCAGTCTATTAATTGTTGCCGGGAAGCTAGAGTAAGTAGTTCGCCAGTTAA
TAGTTTGCGCAACGTTGTTGCCATTGCTGCAGGCATCGTGGTGTCACGCTCGTCGTTTGGTATGGCTTCA
TTCAGCTCCGGTTCCCAACGATCAAGGCGAGTTACATGATCCCCCATGTTGTGCAAAAAAGCGGTTAGCT
CCTTCGGTCCTCCGATCGTTGTCAGAAGTAAGTTGGCCGCAGTGTTATCACTCATGGTTATGGCAGCACT
GCATAATTCTCTTACTGTCATGCCATCCGTAAGATGCTTTTCTGTGACTGGTGAGTACTCAACCAAGTCA
TTCTGAGAATAGTGTATGCGGCGACCGAGTTGCTCTTGCCCGGCGTCAACACGGGATAATACCGCGCCAC
ATAGCAGAACTTTAAAAGTGCTCATCATTGGAAAACGTTCTTCGGGGCGAAAACTCTCAAGGATCTTACC
GCTGTTGAGATCCAGTTCGATGTAACCCACTCGTGCACCCAACTGATCTTCAGCATCTTTTACTTTCACC
AGCGTTTCTGGGTGAGCAAAAACAGGAAGGCAAAATGCCGCAAAAAAGGGAATAAGGGCGACACGGAAAT
GTTGAATACTCATACTCTTCCTTTTTCAATATTATTGAAGCATTTATCAGGGTTATTGTCTCATGAGCGG
ATACATATTTGAATGTATTTAGAAAAATAAACAAATAGGGGTTCCGCGCACATTTCCCCGAAAAGTGCCA
CCTGACGTCTAAGAAACCATTATTATCATGACATTAACCTATAAAAATAGGCGTATCACGAGGCCCTTTC
GTCTTCAAGAAATCTCATGTTTGACAGCTTATCATCGATAGGCTTTAATGCGGTAGTTTATCACAGTTAA
ATTGCTAACGCAGTCAGGCACCGTGTATGAAATCTAACAATGCGCTCATCGTCATCCTCGGCACCGTCAC
CCTGGATGCTGTAGGCATAGGCTTGGTTATGCCGGTACTGCCGGGCCTCTTGCGGGATATCCGGATATAG
TTCCTCCTTTCAGCAAAAAACCCCTCAAGACCCGTTTAGAGGCCCCAAGGGGTTATGCTAGTTATTGCTC
AGCGGTGGCAGCAGCCAACTCAGCTTCCTTTCGGGCTTATGCGGCCGCCTCGAGGAATTCTTATTCGTAG
TGCAGCTTCACGCCCTTCAGCACGGGCTCGCTGTCGTCCTCGTCGAACTTGCACGCCAGGCCGCGGTACT
GGTGGTCAAATTCAACTTTTTCAACGCCCGGCATTTTCTTCAGTTTGCCAACTGCATTGGCCGGCACATC
CACGACAACGGCCGGGATCAGTTTGAACTGATAGACGATGTGACCGCCAATACCCAGAACTTCATGCGGG
TTAAATTTCGCTTTATCCACGCTCACGATCACGCGAATCGTATTGCCTGAGCCTTCCGTCGGCAGTGCTT
TCAGGATTTCATTTTTCAGACTTTCAACGCCTTCCACCGTTTTCGCATTGTTGATCAGTTTAATGTATTT
GTCACCGATGCCGTACTGTTTCAGTTCTTTAATAGCTGCTTCTTTGGCCTGCGCCAGAGAATTGGCATCC
ACCGCTTCCATATGTATATCTCCTTCTTAAAGTTAAACAAAATTATTTCTAGAGGGGAATTGTTATCCGC
TCACAATTCCCCTATAGTGAGTCGTATTAATTTCGCGGGATCGAGATCTCGATCCTCTACGCCGGACGCA
TCGTGGCCGGCATCACCGGCGCCACAGGTGCGGTTGCTGGCGCCTATATCGCCGACATCACCGATGGGGA
AGATCGGGCTCGCCACTTCGGGCTCATGAGCGCTTGTTTCGGCGTGGGTATGGTGGCAGGCCCC
